Addgene plasmid #51313: 4GLM
Depositing lab: Cheryl Arrowsmith. Depositing organization: University of Toronto.
Backbone
  Vector backbone: pHH0239
  Vector type: Bacterial Expression
Growth in bacteria
  Bacterial resistance: Ampicillin, 100 μg/mL
  Growth temperature: 37°C
  Growth strain: DH5alpha
  Copy number: High Copy
Gene/Insert
  Gene/Insert name: 4GLM (alt names: DNMBP; gi|157426903)
  Species: H. sapiens (human); 4GLM
  Mutation: Truncation: See Comments
  GenBank ID: DNMBP gi|157426903
  Entrez Gene: DNMBP (a.k.a. ARHGEF36, CTRCT48, TUBA)
  Promoter: T7
  Tag / fusion protein: His (N terminal on insert)
  Cloning method: Ligation Independent Cloning
  Sequencing primers: 5′ T7; 3′ T7-term
Terms and licenses: Academic/Nonprofit Terms; Industry Terms: Not Available to Industry
How to cite: 4GLM was a gift from Cheryl Arrowsmith (Addgene plasmid # 51313 ; http://n2t.net/addgene:51313 ; RRID:Addgene_51313)
