[The description below was written by a language model from this plasmid's Addgene catalogue record.]
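Description:
4GLM is a bacterial expression plasmid built on the pHH0239 backbone and carrying a truncated fragment of the human DNMBP gene (dynamin-binding protein, also known as TUBA or ARHGEF36). It is a high-copy plasmid maintained in E. coli under ampicillin selection. The record does not name the origin of replication or list any other backbone features, and no feature table is provided, so the detailed architecture of the vector cannot be described beyond the catalogue fields.

The insert was introduced by ligation-independent cloning and sits under the control of a T7 promoter. Expression therefore depends on T7 RNA polymerase, which is normally supplied by a dedicated expression host rather than by the cloning strain used for propagation. The use of T7 and T7-terminator sequencing primers indicates that the coding region is flanked by the standard T7 promoter and terminator pair. An N-terminal His tag is fused to the insert, allowing the recombinant protein to be purified by immobilised metal affinity chromatography. The record states that the insert is a truncation of DNMBP rather than the full-length protein, but it refers to comments that are not included here, so the exact residue boundaries and the domain covered are not stated.

The construct name has the format of a structure database identifier, which, together with the tagged and truncated design, suggests it was made to produce a defined DNMBP fragment for purification and structural or biochemical study. However, the record does not explicitly state the intended application.
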