>Addgene plasmid #51313 | 4GLM | depositor partial sequence | sequence record 78215 | Insert sequence
ACCTATGGTGTTGCCCTGTATCGTTTTCAAGCCCTGGAACCGAACGAACTGGATTTCGAAGTTGGTGACA
AAATCCGTATTCTGGCCACCTTAGAAGATGGTTGGCTGGAAGGTTCTCTGAAAGGTCGTACCGGTATCTT
TCCGTATCGTTTCGTTAAACTGTGCCCG
