>Addgene plasmid #51313 | 4GLM | addgene partial sequence | sequence record 79946 | M13_pUC_rev
TTTCCGAGCACTTCACCAACAAGGACCATAGATTATGAAAATCGAAGAACACCATCACCATCACCATTCC
AGCGGTCGTGAAAATCTGTACTTCCAAGGTGGCGCGGCCCAGCCGGCCATGGCCCAGGGCGGGCTGACCT
ATGGTGTTGCCCTGTATCGTTTTCAAGCCCTGGAACCGAACGAACTGGATTTCGAAGTTGGTGACAAAAT
CCGTATTCTGGCCACCTTAGAAGATGGTTGGCTGGAAGGTTCTCTGAAAGGTCGTACCGGTATCTTTCCG
TATCGTTTCGTTAAACTGTGCCCGGCGGCCGCATA
[142 nt withheld, positions 316-457]
C
[98 nt withheld, positions 459-556]
AGTTTGTACTGGTGACGAAACTCAGTGTCTAGCTAGAGTGGC
[149 nt withheld, positions 599-747]
T
[41 nt withheld, positions 749-789]
T
[62 nt withheld, positions 791-852]
A
[35 nt withheld, positions 854-888]
CCTCCCTCAATCGGTTGAATGTC
